>Addgene plasmid #38073 | pFRT/TO/HIS/FLAG/HA-ALKBH5 | addgene full sequence | sequence record 489382 | Addgene NGS Result
AGATGGTAAGCCCTCCCGTATCGTAGTTATCTACACGACGGGGAGTCAGGCAACTATGGATGAACGAAAT
AGACAGATCGCTGAGATAGGTGCCTCACTGATTAAGCATTGGTAACTGTCAGACCAAGTTTACTCATATA
TACTTTAGATTGATTTAAAACTTCATTTTTAATTTAAAAGGATCTAGGTGAAGATCCTTTTTGATAATCT
CATGACCAAAATCCCTTAACGTGAGTTTTCGTTCCACTGAGCGTCAGACCCCGTAGAAAAGATCAAAGGA
TCTTCTTGAGATCCTTTTTTTCTGCGCGTAATCTGCTGCTTGCAAACAAAAAAACCACCGCTACCAGCGG
TGGTTTGTTTGCCGGATCAAGAGCTACCAACTCTTTTTCCGAAGGTAACTGGCTTCAGCAGAGCGCAGAT
ACCAAATACTGTTCTTCTAGTGTAGCCGTAGTTAGGCCACCACTTCAAGAACTCTGTAGCACCGCCTACA
TACCTCGCTCTGCTAATCCTGTTACCAGTGGCTGCTGCCAGTGGCGATAAGTCGTGTCTTACCGGGTTGG
ACTCAAGACGATAGTTACCGGATAAGGCGCAGCGGTCGGGCTGAACGGGGGGTTCGTGCACACAGCCCAG
CTTGGAGCGAACGACCTACACCGAACTGAGATACCTACAGCGTGAGCTATGAGAAAGCGCCACGCTTCCC
GAAGGGAGAAAGGCGGACAGGTATCCGGTAAGCGGCAGGGTCGGAACAGGAGAGCGCACGAGGGAGCTTC
CAGGGGGAAACGCCTGGTATCTTTATAGTCCTGTCGGGTTTCGCCACCTCTGACTTGAGCGTCGATTTTT
GTGATGCTCGTCAGGGGGGCGGAGCCTATGGAAAAACGCCAGCAACGCGGCCTTTTTACGGTTCCTGGCC
TTTTGCTGGCCTTTTGCTCACATGTTCTTTCCTGCGTTATCCCCTGATTCTGTGGATAACCGTATTACCG
CCTTTGAGTGAGCTGATACCGCTCGCCGCAGCCGAACGACCGAGCGCAGCGAGTCAGTGAGCGAGGAAGC
GGAAGAGCGCCCAATACGCAAACCGCCTCTCCCCGCGCGTTGGCCGATTCATTAATGCAGCTGGCACGAC
AGGTTTCCCGACTGGAAAGCGGGCAGTGAGCGCAACGCAATTAATGTGAGTTAGCTCACTCATTAGGCAC
CCCAGGCTTTACACTTTATGCTTCCGGCTCGTATGTTGTGTGGAATTGTGAGCGGATAACAATTTCACAC
AGGAAACAGCTATGACCATGATTACGCCAAGCTCTAGCTAGAGGTCGACGGTATACAGACATGATAAGAT
ACATTGATGAGTTTGGACAAACCACAACTAGAATGCAGTGAAAAAAATGCTTTATTTGTGAAATTTGTGA
TGCTATTGCTTTATTTGTAACCATTATAAGCTGCAATAAACAAGTTGGGGTGGGCGAAGAACTCCAGCAT
GAGATCCCCGCGCTGGAGGATCATCCAGCCGGCGTCCCGGAAAACGATTCCGAAGCCCAACCTTTCATAG
AAGGCGGCGGTGGAATCGAAATCTCGTAGTACGTGCTATTCCTTTGCCCTCGGACGAGTGCTGGGGCGTC
GGTTTCCACTATCGGCGAGTACTTCTACACAGCCATCGGTCCAGACGGCCGCGCTTCTGCGGGCGATTTG
TGTACGCCCGACAGTCCCGGCTCCGGATCGGACGATTGCGTCGCATCGACCCTGCGCCCAAGCTGCATCA
TCGAAATTGCCGTCAACCAAGCTCTGATAGAGTTGGTCAAGACCAATGCGGAGCATATACGCCCGGAGCC
GCGGCGATCCTGCAAGCTCCGGATGCCTCCGCTCGAAGTAGCGCGTCTGCTGCTCCATACAAGCCAACCA
CGGCCTCCAGAAGAAGATGTTGGCGACCTCGTATTGGGAATCCCCGAACATCGCCTCGCTCCAGTCAATG
ACCGCTGTTATGCGGCCATTGTCCGTCAGGACATTGTTGGAGCCGAAATCCGCGTGCACGAGGTGCCGGA
CTTCGGGGCAGTCCTCGGCCCAAAGCATCAGCTCATCGAGAGCCTGCGCGACGGACGCACTGACGGTGTC
GTCCATCACAGTTTGCCAGTGATACACATGGGGATCAGCAATCGCGCATATGAAATCACGCCATGTAGTG
TATTGACCGATTCCTTGCGGTCCGAATGGGCCGAACCCGCTCGTCTGGCTAAGATCGGCCGCAGCGATCG
CATCCATGGCCTCCGCGACCGGCTGCAGAACAGCGGGCAGTTCGGTTTCAGGCAGGTCTTGCAACGTGAC
ACCCTGTGCACGGCGGGAGATGCAATAGGTCAGGCTCTCGCTGAATTCCCCAATGTCAAGCACTTCCGGA
ATCGGGAGCGCGGCCGATGCAAAGTGCCGATAAACATAACGATCTTTGTAGAAACCATCGGCGCAGCTAT
TTACCCGCAGGACATATCCACGCCCTCCTACATCGAAGCTGAAAGCACGAGATTCTTCGCCCTCCGAGAG
CTGCATCAGGTCGGAGACGCTGTCGAACTTTTCGATCAGAAACTTCTCGACAGACGTCGCGGTGAGTTCA
GGCTTTTTGGCCAAGGAAGTTCCTATACTTTCTAGAGAATAGGAACTTCGGAATAGGAACTTCTAGGTAC
GTGAACCATCACCCT
[91 nt withheld, positions 2676-2766]
G
[124 nt withheld, positions 2768-2891]
GGGGATACCCCCTAGAGCCCCAGCTGGTTCTTTCCGCCTCAGAAGCCATAGAGCCCACCGCATCCCCAGC
ATGCCTGCTATTGTCTTCCCAATCCTCCCCCTTGCTGTCCTGCCCCACCCCACCCCCCAGAATAGAATGA
CACCTACTCAGACAATGCGATGCAATTTCCTCATTTTATTAGGAAAGGACAGTGGGAGTGGCACCTTCCA
GGGTCAAGGAAGGCACGGGGGAGGGGCAAACAACAGATGGCTGGCAACTAGAAGGCACAGTCGAGGCTGA
TCAGCGGGTTTAAACGGGCCCTCTAGACTCGAGGCACACTGGATCAGTTATCTATGCGGCCGCGGATCAG
GTACGCGTAGAATCGAGACCGAGGAGAGGGTTAGGGATAGGCTTACCTTCGAACCGCGGGCCCTCTAGAC
TTGAGCGGCCGCCACTGTGCTGGATATCAACCACTTTGTACAAGAAAGCTGGGTCTAGATCTATTGATGC
CAACAGCCTTTCCATCCAGGAGGAATACCAAGAATATGAGAACCTAGGTCCTGGCCAATTCTATTCTTCA
GCCCTAACAGGCAACAAAACCAAGGAAAAATATATAGAATCAAAAAAAACAAAAAACAAAAAACAAAAAC
CCCCCAATGAACAAAAACAAAACCCTCAAAACAAAAGGAGGGGCAACTACGTAAGGATGAGCCAGAGTTC
CCAGGGCTGCCTGCTGCCTCAGAGCAGTCCTCTGAGGACTCGTATGACTTGCGCCAGTAGTTCTCAGAGC
TGAAGCTACCCCTCCGCCGGTGTGTGGGCAGCAGCACCGAGCGCCGGTTCTCTTCCTTGTCCATCTCCAG
AATCCGTGGCCTGTGGGCAGCATCAGGGTCTGCCTTGCGGTGGGACCGCTTGGGTTTCAGAGCAGGGTCC
CTGTTGTTTCCTGACAGGCGATCTGAAGCATAGCTGGGTGGTAACACGGAGCTGCTCAGGGACTTTGTTT
CCAACCGGGGTGCATCTAATCTTGTCTTCCTGAGGATGATGACTGCTCGGCGCTCCTTGATGTCCTGAGG
CCGTATGCAGTGAGTGATTTCATCAGCAGCATATCCACTGAGCACAGTCACGCTTCCCCTGCGCACCGGC
AGGGAAAGCACTGGTTCCGACACCCGAATAGGCTTGAACTGGAACTTGCAGCCGAAGCACAGCGCAGAGT
CGCTAAAGAAGGACACGGACACGATGGGGCGCTCGAAGATGTGGATGGGGTCCACGTGAGACACGATGCA
GCCGCCGGGCTGGTAGTCGTTGATGACGGCGCTGTTGACGAAGCCCTCGGGGATGACGCGGTGCTCCACC
AGCTTTTGGATCACCAGCTGGTGCACCCACTCGGGGATCTCGTCCACGTCGCCCGGCGGGTAGAGGCGCT
CCTGGCCGGGCCCGCGCTTCTGCAGCTGGGCGCCGTAAGTGTAGCCTTCGCCGAAGAAGTACTTGTTGCG
CAGTGGGGCCCGGTCCACCGTGTGCTCGTTGTACAGGCCCTTCTCAGCGCGGGACACCACCTCGTCAATG
CGGGCCTCGATCTTGGCGCACTCGTCCTGGCTGAAGAGGCGCATCTGGCGGATGCCGCTCTTCACCTTGC
GCGCCTCCTCCTCCTTCTGCAGCTGCTGCTCCTCATAGTCGCTGCGCTCGGGGTCCGAGTCCTCCTGATA
CTTGCGCTTGGCCCCGGACACAGGGTAAGGTTCGGCGGCAGCGGCGGCTGCGGCAGCGGCGGCGGCCTCC
CGGCTGCCCGCCTTATAGTTGTCCCGGGACGTCATGGACTTGAGCTTCTCACGCAGGTCCGTGTAGCCGC
TGGCGGCCGCCATGTCGACTGAATTGGTTCCCATGGTGGAGCCTGCTTTTTTGTACAAACTTGTTGATAT
CTGGTTCAAAGCGTAATCGGGCACGTCATAAGGGTACTTGTCATCGTCGTCCTTGTAGTCCATGTGGTGG
TGGTGGTGGTGGTGGTGCATGGTACCAAGCTTAAGTTTAAACGCTAGAGTCCGGAGGCTGGATCGGTCCC
GGTGTCTTCTATGGAGGTCAAAACAGCGTGGATGGCGTCTCCAGGCGATCTGACGGTTCACTAAACGAGC
TCGTCGACGATCTCTATCACTGATAGGGAGATCTCTATCACTGATAGGGAGAGCTCTGCTTATATAGACC
TCCCACCGTACACGCCTACCGCCCATTTGCGTCAATGGGGCGGAGTTGTTACGACATTTTGGAAAGTCCC
GTTGATTTTGGTGCCAAAACAAACTCCCATTGACGTCAATGGGGTGGAGACTTGGAAATCCCCGTGAGTC
AAACCGCTATCCACGCCCATTGATGTACTGCCAAAACCGCATCACCATGGTAATAGCGATGACTAATACG
TAGATGTACTGCCAAGTAGGAAAGTCCCATAAGGTCATGTACTGGGCATAATGCCAGGCGGGCCATTTAC
CGTCATTGACGTCAATAGGGGGCGTACTTGGCATATGATACACTTGATGTACTGCCAAGTGGGCAGTTTA
CCGTAAATACTCCACCCATTGACGTCAATGGAAAGTCCCTATTGGCGTTACTATGGGAACATACGTCATT
ATTGACGTCAATGGGCGGGGGTCGTTGGGCGGTCAGCCAGGCGGGCCATTTACCGTAAGTTATGTAACGC
GGAACTCCATATATGGGCTATGAACTAATGACCCCGTAATTGATTACTATTAATAACTAGTCAATAATCA
ATGTCAACGCGTATATCTGGCCCGTACATCGCGAAGCAGCGCAAAACGCCTAACCCTAAGCAGATTCTTC
ATGCAATTGTCGGTCAAGCCTTGCCTTGTTGTAGCTTAAATTTTGCTCGCGCACTACTCAGCGACCTCCA
ACACACAAGCAGGGAGCAGATACTGGCTTAACTATGCGGCATCAGAGCAGATTGTACTGAGAGTGCACCA
TAGGGGATCGGGAGATCTCCCGATCCGTCGACGTCAGGTGGCACTTTTCGGGGAAATGTGCGCGGAACCC
CTATTTGTTTATTTTTCTAAATACATTCAAATATGTATCCGCTCATGAGACAATAACCCTGATAAATGCT
TCAATAATATTGAAAAAGGAAGAGTATGAGTATTCAACATTTCCGTGTCGCCCTTATTCCCTTTTTTGCG
GCATTTTGCCTTCCTGTTTTTGCTCACCCAGAAACGCTGGTGAAAGTAAAAGATGCTGAAGATCAGTTGG
GTGCACGAGTGGGTTACATCGAACTGGATCTCAACAGCGGTAAGATCCTTGAGAGTTTTCGCCCCGAAGA
ACGTTTTCCAATGATGAGCACTTTTAAAGTTCTGCTATGTGGCGCGGTATTATCCCGTATTGACGCCGGG
CAAGAGCAACTCGGTCGCCGCATACACTATTCTCAGAATGACTTGGTTGAGTACTCACCAGTCACAGAAA
AGCATCTTACGGATGGCATGACAGTAAGAGAATTATGCAGTGCTGCCATAACCATGAGTGATAACACTGC
GGCCAACTTACTTCTGACAACGATCGGAGGACCGAAGGAGCTAACCGCTTTTTTGCACAACATGGGGGAT
CATGTAACTCGCCTTGATCGTTGGGAACCGGAGCTGAATGAAGCCATACCAAACGACGAGCGTGACACCA
CGATGCCTGTAGCAATGGCAACAACGTTGCGCAAACTATTAACTGGCGAACTACTTACTCTAGCTTCCCG
GCAACAATTAATAGACTGGATGGAGGCGGATAAAGTTGCAGGACCACTTCTGCGCTCGGCCCTTCCGGCT
GGCTGGTTTATTGCTGATAAATCTGGAGCCGGTGAGCGTGGGTCTCGCGGTATCATTGCAGCACTGGGGC
C
Features (pLannotate 1.2.2; 26 found; start..end, strand, type, name):
    286..874     +  rep_origin     ori: high-copy-number ColE1/pMB1/pBR322/pUC origin of replication
   1057..1149    +  CDS            lacI (fragment): lac repressor; lacI; The lac repressor binds to the lac operator to inhibit transcription in E. coli. This inhibition can be relieved by adding lactose or isopropyl-β-D-thiogalactopyranoside (IPTG).
   1162..1183    +  protein_bind   CAP binding site: CAP binding activates transcription in the presence of cAMP. E. coli catabolite activator protein
   1198..1228    +  promoter       lac promoter: promoter for the E. coli lac operon
   1236..1252    +  protein_bind   lac operator: The lac repressor binds to the lac operator to inhibit transcription in E. coli. This inhibition can be relieved by adding lactose or isopropyl-β-D-thiogalactopyranoside (IPTG). lac repressor encoded by lacI
   1325..1446    -  polyA_signal   SV40 poly(A) signal: SV40 polyadenylation signal
   1441..1566    -  CDS            ble (fragment): BLE_KLEPN - Experimental evidence at protein level: Swiss-Prot protein existence level 1. Binding protein with a strong affinity to the bleomycin family of antibiotics. Binds to CL990; an antimitotic-antibiotic compound. From Klebsiella pneumoniae.
   1576..2598    -  CDS            HygR: aminoglycoside phosphotransferase from E. coli; aph(4)-Ia; confers resistance to hygromycin
   2606..2653    -  protein_bind   FRT: FLP-mediated recombination occurs in the 8-bp core sequence TCTAGAAA (Turan and Bode, 2011). FLP recombinase from the Saccharomyces cerevisiae 2μ plasmid
   2658..2891    -  rep_origin     f1 ori (fragment) (sequence partly withheld): f1 bacteriophage origin of replication; arrow indicates direction of (+) strand synthesis
   2912..2933    -  promoter       SV40 promoter (fragment): SV40 enhancer and early promoter
   2937..3161    -  polyA_signal   bGH poly(A) signal: bovine growth hormone polyadenylation signal
   3247..3288    -  CDS            V5 tag: epitope tag from simian virus 5
   3341..3365    +  protein_bind   attB2: mutant version of attB; recombination site for the Gateway® BP reaction BP Clonase™
   3594..4724    -  CDS            ALKBH5: ALKB5_HUMAN - Also known as ABH5, OFOXD1. Experimental evidence at protein level: Swiss-Prot protein existence level 1. Dioxygenase that demethylates RNA by oxidative demethylation: specifically demethylates N(6)-methyladenosine (m6A) RNA, the most prevalent internal modification of messenger RNA (mRNA) in higher eukaryotes (PubMed:23177736, PubMed:24489119, PubMed:24616105, PubMed:24778178). Can also demethylate N(6)-methyladenosine in single- stranded DNA (in vitro) (PubMed:24616105). Requires molecular oxygen, alpha-ketoglutarate and iron (PubMed:21264265, PubMed:23177736, PubMed:24489119,
   4751..4775    -  protein_bind   attB1: mutant version of attB; recombination site for the Gateway® BP reaction BP Clonase™
   4818..4838    -  CDS            FLAG (fragment): FLAG® epitope tag, followed by an enterokinase cleavage site
   4845..4868    -  CDS            9xHis (fragment): 9xHis affinity tag
   4960..4993    -  promoter       TRE3GV promoter (fragment): 3rd-generation Tet-responsive promoter that can be activated by binding of Tet-On® 3G, optimized for retroviral and lentiviral vectors
   5001..5020    -  promoter       PLtetO-1 promoter (fragment): modified phage lambda PL promoter with tet operator sites (Lutz and Bujard, 1997)
   5022..5041    -  promoter       PLtetO-1 promoter (fragment): modified phage lambda PL promoter with tet operator sites (Lutz and Bujard, 1997)
   5043..5246    -  promoter       CMV promoter: human cytomegalovirus (CMV) immediate early promoter
   5247..5626    -  enhancer       CMV enhancer: human cytomegalovirus immediate early enhancer
   5781..5833    +  misc_feature   bom (fragment): basis of mobility region from pBR322
   5892..5996    +  promoter       AmpR promoter: bla
   5997..115     +  CDS            AmpR (across the origin): β-lactamase; bla; confers resistance to ampicillin, carbenicillin, and related antibiotics
