>Addgene plasmid #38073 | pFRT/TO/HIS/FLAG/HA-ALKBH5 | analyzer sequence | sequence record 47956
TTGTACAAAGTGGTTGATATCCAGCACAGTGGCGGCCGCTCAAGTCTAGAGGGCCCGCGGTTCGAAGGTA
AGCCTATCCCTAACCCTCTCCTCGGTCTCGATTCTACGCTCGAGTCTAGAGGGCCCGTTTAAACCCGCTG
ATCAGCCTCGACTGTGCCTTCTAGTTGCCAGCCATCTGTTGTTTGCCCCTCCCCCGTGCCTTCCTTGACC
CTGGAAGGTGCCACTCCCACTGTCCTTTCCTAATAAAATGAGGAAATTGCATCGCATTGTCTGAGTAGGT
GTCATTCTATTCTGGGGGGTGGGGTGGGGCAGGACAGCAAGGGGGAGGATTGGGAAGACAATAGCAGGCA
TGCTGGGGATGCGGTGGGCTCTATGGCTTCTGAGGCGGAAAGAACCAGCTGGGGCTCTAGGGGGTATCCC
C
[124 nt withheld, positions 422-545]
C
[91 nt withheld, positions 547-637]
AGGGTGATGGTTCACGTACCTAGAAGTTCCTATTCCGAAGTTCCTATTCTCTAGAAAGTATAGGAACTTC
CTTGGCCAAAAAGCCTGAACTCACCGCGACGTCTGTCGAGAAGTTTCTGATCGAAAAGTTCGACAGCGTC
TCCGACCTGATGCAGCTCTCGGAGGGCGAAGAATCTCGTGCTTTCAGCTTCGATGTAGGAGGGCGTGGAT
ATGTCCTGCGGGTAAATAGCTGCGCCGATGGTTTCTACAAAGATCGTTATGTTTATCGGCACTTTGCATC
GGCCGCGCTCCCGATTCCGGAAGTGCTTGACATTGGGGAGTTCAGCGAGAGCCTGACCTATTGCATCTCC
CGCCGTGCACAGGGTGTCACGTTGCAAGACCTGCCTGAAACCGAACTGCCCGCTGTTCTGCAGCCGGTCG
CGGAGGCCATGGATGCGATCGCTGCGGCCGATCTTAGCCAGACGAGCGGGTTCGGCCCATTCGGACCGCA
AGGAATCGGTCAATACACTACATGGCGTGATTTCATATGCGCGATTGCTGATCCCCATGTGTATCACTGG
CAAACTGTGATGGACGACACCGTCAGTGCGTCCGTCGCGCAGGCTCTCGATGAGCTGATGCTTTGGGCCG
AGGACTGCCCCGAAGTCCGGCACCTCGTGCACGCGGATTTCGGCTCCAACAATGTCCTGACGGACAATGG
CCGCATAACAGCGGTCATTGACTGGAGCGAGGCGATGTTCGGGGATTCCCAATACGAGGTCGCCAACATC
TTCTTCTGGAGGCCGTGGTTGGCTTGTATGGAGCAGCAGACGCGCTACTTCGAGCGGAGGCATCCGGAGC
TTGCAGGATCGCCGCGGCTCCGGGCGTATATGCTCCGCATTGGTCTTGACCAACTCTATCAGAGCTTGGT
TGACGGCAATTTCGATGATGCAGCTTGGGCGCAGGGTCGATGCGACGCAATCGTCCGATCCGGAGCCGGG
ACTGTCGGGCGTACACAAATCGCCCGCAGAAGCGCGGCCGTCTGGACCGATGGCTGTGTAGAAGTACTCG
CCGATAGTGGAAACCGACGCCCCAGCACTCGTCCGAGGGCAAAGGAATAGCACGTACTACGAGATTTCGA
TTCCACCGCCGCCTTCTATGAAAGGTTGGGCTTCGGAATCGTTTTCCGGGACGCCGGCTGGATGATCCTC
CAGCGCGGGGATCTCATGCTGGAGTTCTTCGCCCACCCCAACTTGTTTATTGCAGCTTATAATGGTTACA
AATAAAGCAATAGCATCACAAATTTCACAAATAAAGCATTTTTTTCACTGCATTCTAGTTGTGGTTTGTC
CAAACTCATCAATGTATCTTATCATGTCTGTATACCGTCGACCTCTAGCTAGAGCTTGGCGTAATCATGG
TCATAGCTGTTTCCTGTGTGAAATTGTTATCCGCTCACAATTCCACACAACATACGAGCCGGAAGCATAA
AGTGTAAAGCCTGGGGTGCCTAATGAGTGAGCTAACTCACATTAATTGCGTTGCGCTCACTGCCCGCTTT
CCAGTCGGGAAACCTGTCGTGCCAGCTGCATTAATGAATCGGCCAACGCGCGGGGAGAGGCGGTTTGCGT
ATTGGGCGCTCTTCCGCTTCCTCGCTCACTGACTCGCTGCGCTCGGTCGTTCGGCTGCGGCGAGCGGTAT
CAGCTCACTCAAAGGCGGTAATACGGTTATCCACAGAATCAGGGGATAACGCAGGAAAGAACATGTGAGC
AAAAGGCCAGCAAAAGGCCAGGAACCGTAAAAAGGCCGCGTTGCTGGCGTTTTTCCATAGGCTCCGCCCC
CCTGACGAGCATCACAAAAATCGACGCTCAAGTCAGAGGTGGCGAAACCCGACAGGACTATAAAGATACC
AGGCGTTTCCCCCTGGAAGCTCCCTCGTGCGCTCTCCTGTTCCGACCCTGCCGCTTACCGGATACCTGTC
CGCCTTTCTCCCTTCGGGAAGCGTGGCGCTTTCTCATAGCTCACGCTGTAGGTATCTCAGTTCGGTGTAG
GTCGTTCGCTCCAAGCTGGGCTGTGTGCACGAACCCCCCGTTCAGCCCGACCGCTGCGCCTTATCCGGTA
ACTATCGTCTTGAGTCCAACCCGGTAAGACACGACTTATCGCCACTGGCAGCAGCCACTGGTAACAGGAT
TAGCAGAGCGAGGTATGTAGGCGGTGCTACAGAGTTCTTGAAGTGGTGGCCTAACTACGGCTACACTAGA
AGGACAGTATTTGGTATCTGCGCTCTGCTGAAGCCAGTTACCTTCGGAAAAAGAGTTGGTAGCTCTTGAT
CCGGCAAACAAACCACCGCTGGTAGCGGTGGTTTTTTTGTTTGCAAGCAGCAGATTACGCGCAGAAAAAA
AGGATCTCAAGAAGATCCTTTGATCTTTTCTACGGGGTCTGACGCTCAGTGGAACGAAAACTCACGTTAA
GGGATTTTGGTCATGAGATTATCAAAAAGGATCTTCACCTAGATCCTTTTAAATTAAAAATGAAGTTTTA
AATCAATCTAAAGTATATATGAGTAAACTTGGTCTGACAGTTACCAATGCTTAATCAGTGAGGCACCTAT
CTCAGCGATCTGTCTATTTCGTTCATCCATAGTTGCCTGACTCCCCGTCGTGTAGATAACTACGATACGG
GAGGGCTTACCATCTGGCCCCAGTGCTGCAATGATACCGCGAGACCCACGCTCACCGGCTCCAGATTTAT
CAGCAATAAACCAGCCAGCCGGAAGGGCCGAGCGCAGAAGTGGTCCTGCAACTTTATCCGCCTCCATCCA
GTCTATTAATTGTTGCCGGGAAGCTAGAGTAAGTAGTTCGCCAGTTAATAGTTTGCGCAACGTTGTTGCC
ATTGCTACAGGCATCGTGGTGTCACGCTCGTCGTTTGGTATGGCTTCATTCAGCTCCGGTTCCCAACGAT
CAAGGCGAGTTACATGATCCCCCATGTTGTGCAAAAAAGCGGTTAGCTCCTTCGGTCCTCCGATCGTTGT
CAGAAGTAAGTTGGCCGCAGTGTTATCACTCATGGTTATGGCAGCACTGCATAATTCTCTTACTGTCATG
CCATCCGTAAGATGCTTTTCTGTGACTGGTGAGTACTCAACCAAGTCATTCTGAGAATAGTGTATGCGGC
GACCGAGTTGCTCTTGCCCGGCGTCAATACGGGATAATACCGCGCCACATAGCAGAACTTTAAAAGTGCT
CATCATTGGAAAACGTTCTTCGGGGCGAAAACTCTCAAGGATCTTACCGCTGTTGAGATCCAGTTCGATG
TAACCCACTCGTGCACCCAACTGATCTTCAGCATCTTTTACTTTCACCAGCGTTTCTGGGTGAGCAAAAA
CAGGAAGGCAAAATGCCGCAAAAAAGGGAATAAGGGCGACACGGAAATGTTGAATACTCATACTCTTCCT
TTTTCAATATTATTGAAGCATTTATCAGGGTTATTGTCTCATGAGCGGATACATATTTGAATGTATTTAG
AAAAATAAACAAATAGGGGTTCCGCGCACATTTCCCCGAAAAGTGCCACCTGACGTCGACGGATCGGGAG
ATCTCCCGATCCCCTATGGTGCACTCTCAGTACAATCTGCTCTGATGCCGCATAGTTAAGCCAGTATCTG
CTCCCTGCTTGTGTGTTGGAGGTCGCTGAGTAGTGCGCGAGCAAAATTTAAGCTACAACAAGGCAAGGCT
TGACCGACAATTGCATGAAGAATCTGCTTAGGGTTAGGCGTTTTGCGCTGCTTCGCGATGTACGGGCCAG
ATATACGCGTTGACATTGATTATTGACTAGTTATTAATAGTAATCAATTACGGGGTCATTAGTTCATAGC
CCATATATGGAGTTCCGCGTTACATAACTTACGGTAAATGGCCCGCCTGGCTGACCGCCCAACGACCCCC
GCCCATTGACGTCAATAATGACGTATGTTCCCATAGTAACGCCAATAGGGACTTTCCATTGACGTCAATG
GGTGGAGTATTTACGGTAAACTGCCCACTTGGCAGTACATCAAGTGTATCATATGCCAAGTACGCCCCCT
ATTGACGTCAATGACGGTAAATGGCCCGCCTGGCATTATGCCCAGTACATGACCTTATGGGACTTTCCTA
CTTGGCAGTACATCTACGTATTAGTCATCGCTATTACCATGGTGATGCGGTTTTGGCAGTACATCAATGG
GCGTGGATAGCGGTTTGACTCACGGGGATTTCCAAGTCTCCACCCCATTGACGTCAATGGGAGTTTGTTT
TGGAACCAAAATCAACGGGACTTTCCAAAATGTCGTAACAACTCCGCCCCATTGACGCAAATGGGCGGTA
GGCGTGTACGGTGGGAGGTCTATATAAGCAGAGCTCTCCCTATCAGTGATAGAGATCTCCCTATCAGTGA
TAGAGATCGTCGACGAGCTCGTTTAGTGAACCGTCAGATCGCCTGGAGACGCCATCCACGCTGTTTTGAC
CTCCATAGAAGACACCGGGACCGATCCAGCCTCCGGACTCTAGCGTTTAAACTTAAGCTTGGTACCATGC
ACCACCACCACCACCACCACCACATGGACTACAAGGACGACGATGACAAGTACCCTTATGACGTGCCCGA
TTACGCTTTGAACCAGATATCAACAAGTTTGTACAAAAAAGCAGGCTCCACCATGGGAACCAATTCAGTC
GACATGGCGGCCGCCAGCGGCTACACGGACCTGCGTGAGAAGCTCAAGTCCATGACGTCCCGGGACAACT
ATAAGGCGGGCAGCCGGGAGGCCGCCGCCGCTGCCGCAGCCGCCGCTGCCGCCGAACCTTACCCTGTGTC
CGGGGCCAAGCGCAAGTATCAGGAGGACTCGGACCCCGAGCGCAGCGACTATGAGGAGCAGCAGCTGCAG
AAGGAGGAGGAGGCGCGCAAGGTGAAGAGCGGCATCCGCCAGATGCGCCTCTTCAGCCAGGACGAGTGCG
CCAAGATCGAGGCCCGCATTGACGAGGTGGTGTCCCGCGCTGAGAAGGGCCTGTACAACGAGCACACGGT
GGACCGGGCCCCACTGCGCAACAAGTACTTCTTCGGCGAAGGCTACACTTACGGCGCCCAGCTGCAGAAG
CGCGGGCCCGGCCAGGAGCGCCTCTACCCGCCGGGCGACGTGGACGAGATCCCCGAGTGGGTGCACCAGC
TGGTGATCCAAAAGCTGGTGGAGCACCGCGTCATCCCCGAGGGCTTCGTCAACAGCGCCGTCATCAACGA
CTACCAGCCCGGCGGCTGCATCGTGTCTCACGTGGACCCCATCCACATCTTCGAGCGCCCCATCGTGTCC
GTGTCCTTCTTTAGCGACTCTGCGCTGTGCTTCGGCTGCAAGTTCCAGTTCAAGCCTATTCGGGTGTCGG
AACCAGTGCTTTCCCTGCCGGTGCGCAGGGGAAGCGTGACTGTGCTCAGTGGATATGCTGCTGATGAAAT
CACTCACTGCATACGGCCTCAGGACATCAAGGAGCGCCGAGCAGTCATCATCCTCAGGAAGACAAGATTA
GATGCACCCCGGTTGGAAACAAAGTCCCTGAGCAGCTCCGTGTTACCACCCAGCTATGCTTCAGATCGCC
TGTCAGGAAACAACAGGGACCCTGCTCTGAAACCCAAGCGGTCCCACCGCAAGGCAGACCCTGATGCTGC
CCACAGGCCACGGATTCTGGAGATGGACAAGGAAGAGAACCGGCGCTCGGTGCTGCTGCCCACACACCGG
CGGAGGGGTAGCTTCAGCTCTGAGAACTACTGGCGCAAGTCATACGAGTCCTCAGAGGACTGCTCTGAGG
CAGCAGGCAGCCCTGGGAACTCTGGCTCATCCTTACGTAGTTGCCCCTCCTTTTGTTTTGAGGGTTTTGT
TTTTGTTCATTGGGGGGTTTTTGTTTTTTGTTTTTTGTTTTTTTTGATTCTATATATTTTTCCTTGGTTT
TGTTGCCTGTTAGGGCTGAAGAATAGAATTGGCCAGGACCTAGGTTCTCATATTCTTGGTATTCCTCCTG
GATGGAAAGGCTGTTGGCATCAATAGATCTAGACCCAGCTTTCTTGTACAAAGTGGTTGATATCCAGCAC
AGTGGCGGCCGCTCAAGTCTAGAGGGCCCGCGGTTCGAAGGTAAGCCTATCCCTAACCCTCTCCTCGGTC
TCGATTCTACGCGTACCTGATCCGCGGCCGCATAGATAACTGATCCAGTGTGCCTCGAGATATCTAGACC
CAGCTTTC
Features (pLannotate 1.2.2; 29 found; start..end, strand, type, name):
     67..108     +  CDS            V5 tag: epitope tag from simian virus 5
    152..376     +  polyA_signal   bGH poly(A) signal: bovine growth hormone polyadenylation signal
    380..401     +  promoter       SV40 promoter (fragment): SV40 enhancer and early promoter
    422..655     +  rep_origin     f1 ori (fragment) (sequence partly withheld): f1 bacteriophage origin of replication; arrow indicates direction of (+) strand synthesis
    660..707     +  protein_bind   FRT: FLP-mediated recombination occurs in the 8-bp core sequence TCTAGAAA (Turan and Bode, 2011). FLP recombinase from the Saccharomyces cerevisiae 2μ plasmid
    715..1737    +  CDS            HygR: hygromycin B phosphotransferase confers resistance to hygromycin
   1747..1872    +  CDS            ble (fragment): BLE_KLEPN - Experimental evidence at protein level: Swiss-Prot protein existence level 1. Binding protein with a strong affinity to the bleomycin family of antibiotics. Binds to CL990; an antimitotic-antibiotic compound. From Klebsiella pneumoniae.
   1867..1988    +  polyA_signal   SV40 poly(A) signal: SV40 polyadenylation signal
   2061..2077    -  protein_bind   lac operator: The lac repressor binds to the lac operator to inhibit transcription in E. coli. This inhibition can be relieved by adding lactose or isopropyl-β-D-thiogalactopyranoside (IPTG). lac repressor encoded by lacI
   2085..2115    -  promoter       lac promoter: promoter for the E. coli lac operon
   2130..2151    -  protein_bind   CAP binding site: CAP binding activates transcription in the presence of cAMP. E. coli catabolite activator protein
   2164..2256    -  CDS            lacI (fragment): lac repressor; lacI; The lac repressor binds to the lac operator to inhibit transcription in E. coli. This inhibition can be relieved by adding lactose or isopropyl-β-D-thiogalactopyranoside (IPTG).
   2439..3027    -  rep_origin     ori: high-copy-number ColE1/pMB1/pBR322/pUC origin of replication
   3198..4058    -  CDS            AmpR: β-lactamase; bla; confers resistance to ampicillin, carbenicillin, and related antibiotics
   4059..4163    -  promoter       AmpR promoter: bla
   4222..4274    -  misc_feature   bom (fragment): basis of mobility region from pBR322
   4429..4808    +  enhancer       CMV enhancer: human cytomegalovirus immediate early enhancer
   4881..4898    -  promoter       CMV promoter (fragment): human cytomegalovirus (CMV) immediate early promoter
   4961..5012    +  promoter       CMVd2 promoter: truncated human cytomegalovirus (CMV) immediate early promoter that yields moderately reduced expression relative to the full-length promoter
   5014..5033    +  promoter       PLtetO-1 promoter (fragment): modified phage lambda PL promoter with tet operator sites (Lutz and Bujard, 1997)
   5035..5054    +  promoter       PLtetO-1 promoter (fragment): modified phage lambda PL promoter with tet operator sites (Lutz and Bujard, 1997)
   5062..5095    +  promoter       TRE3GV promoter (fragment): 3rd-generation Tet-responsive promoter that can be activated by binding of Tet-On® 3G, optimized for retroviral and lentiviral vectors
   5187..5210    +  CDS            9xHis (fragment): 9xHis affinity tag
   5217..5237    +  CDS            FLAG (fragment): FLAG® epitope tag, followed by an enterokinase cleavage site
   5280..5304    +  protein_bind   attB1: mutant version of attB; recombination site for the Gateway® BP reaction BP Clonase™
   5331..6461    +  CDS            ALKBH5: ALKB5_HUMAN - Also known as ABH5, OFOXD1. Experimental evidence at protein level: Swiss-Prot protein existence level 1. Dioxygenase that demethylates RNA by oxidative demethylation: specifically demethylates N(6)-methyladenosine (m6A) RNA, the most prevalent internal modification of messenger RNA (mRNA) in higher eukaryotes (PubMed:23177736, PubMed:24489119, PubMed:24616105, PubMed:24778178). Can also demethylate N(6)-methyladenosine in single- stranded DNA (in vitro) (PubMed:24616105). Requires molecular oxygen, alpha-ketoglutarate and iron (PubMed:21264265, PubMed:23177736, PubMed:24489119,
   6690..6714    -  protein_bind   attB2: mutant version of attB; recombination site for the Gateway® BP reaction BP Clonase™
   6767..6808    +  CDS            V5 tag: epitope tag from simian virus 5
   6865..14      -  protein_bind   attB2 (across the origin): mutant version of attB; recombination site for the Gateway® BP reaction BP Clonase™
