[The description below was written by a language model from this plasmid's Addgene catalogue record and pLannotate feature annotations shown in this document.]
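Description:
pFRT/TO/HIS/FLAG/HA-ALKBH5 is a mammalian expression plasmid for tetracycline-regulated, site-specifically integrated expression of tagged human ALKBH5, the dioxygenase that removes N6-methyladenosine from RNA. It was made by Gateway recombination into the pFRT/TO/HIS/FLAG/HA-DEST backbone, so the insert is flanked by attB1 and attB2 sites. In bacteria it replicates from a high-copy ColE1/pUC origin and is selected with ampicillin. A partial f1 origin and lac promoter/operator remnants are also present.

Expression is driven by the CMV enhancer and promoter followed by two tet operator sites (annotated as PLtetO-1 and TRE3GV fragments), so transcription is repressed in cells producing Tet repressor and is induced by tetracycline or doxycycline. Backbone-encoded His and FLAG tags sit upstream of attB1. The catalogue also lists an HA tag, which the annotation does not call out. These tags fuse to the N-terminus of ALKBH5, and transcripts terminate at the bGH polyadenylation signal. A V5 tag annotated downstream of attB2 lies beyond the cDNA's 3'UTR and is presumably not part of the protein. The insert derives from an MGC cDNA clone with a longer 3'UTR, and the record notes an N-terminal truncation and a missing short alanine-rich stretch near position 34.

An FRT site directly precedes a hygromycin resistance gene that has an SV40 poly(A) signal but no complete promoter of its own. In this arrangement, FLP-mediated integration into a host-cell FRT locus is what activates the marker, giving isogenic stable lines. The associated publication concerns the mRNA-bound proteome, which fits use in affinity purification of RNA-binding proteins. The two sequence records differ in length (6,742 versus 6,875 nt). The longer one shows duplicated V5 and attB2 annotations, but otherwise the two agree.
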