Addgene plasmid #38073: pFRT/TO/HIS/FLAG/HA-ALKBH5
Depositing lab: Markus Landthaler. Depositing organization: Max-Delbrueck-Centrum fuer Molekulare Medizin (MDC). Publication: The mRNA-Bound Proteome and Its Global Occupancy Profile on Protein-Coding Transcripts. Baltz AG, Munschauer M, Schwanhausser B, Vasile A, Murakawa Y, Schueler M, Youngs N, Penfold-Brown D, Drew K, Milek M, Wyler E, Bonneau R, Selbach M, Dieterich C, Landthaler M. Mol Cell. 2012 Jun 8;46(5):674-90. 10.1016/j.molcel.2012.05.021 PubMed 22681889.
Backbone
  Vector backbone: pFRT/TO/HIS/FLAG/HA-DEST
  Backbone size w/o insert (bp): 5522
  Total vector size (bp): 6875
  Vector type: Mammalian Expression
  Selectable markers: Hygromycin
Growth in bacteria
  Bacterial resistance: Ampicillin, 100 μg/mL
  Growth temperature: 37°C
  Growth strain: DH5alpha
  Copy number: Unknown
Gene/Insert
  Gene/Insert name: ALKBH5 alkB, alkylation repair homolog 5 (E. coli) (alt name: ABH5; OFOXD; OFOXD1)
  Species: H. sapiens (human)
  Insert size (bp): 1353
  Mutation: cDNA clone MGC:71143 IMAGE:6339184 with longer 3'UTR, truncated N-terminus: position 34-AAAVAAAA sequence missing
  GenBank ID: NM_017758.3
  Entrez Gene: ALKBH5 (a.k.a. ABH5, OFOXD, OFOXD1)
  Tag / fusion protein: HIS/FLAG/HA (N terminal on backbone)
  Cloning method: Gateway Cloning
  Sequencing primers: 5′ CMV; 3′ BGH
Terms and licenses: Academic/Nonprofit Terms; Industry Terms: Not Available to Industry
How to cite: pFRT/TO/HIS/FLAG/HA-ALKBH5 was a gift from Markus Landthaler (Addgene plasmid # 38073 ; http://n2t.net/addgene:38073 ; RRID:Addgene_38073)
