>Addgene plasmid #38073 | pFRT/TO/HIS/FLAG/HA-ALKBH5 | addgene partial sequence | sequence record 53429 | CMV-F 5'-CGCAAATGGGCGGTAGGCGTG-3'
CCTATCAGTGATAGAGATCTCCCTATCAGTGATAGAGATCGTCGACGAGCTCGTTTAGTGAACCGTCAGA
TCGCCTGGAGACGCCATCCACGCTGTTTTGACCTCCATAGAAGACACCGGGACCGATCCAGCCTCCGGAC
TCTAGCGTTTAAACTTAAGCTTGGTACCATGCACCACCACCACCACCACCACCACATGGACTACAAGGAC
GACGATGACAAGTACCCTTATGACGTGCCCGATTACGCTTTGAACCAGATATCAACAAGTTTGTACAAAA
AAGCAGGCTCCACCATGGGAACCAATTCAGTCGACATGGCGGCCGCCAGCGGCTACACGGACCTGCGTGA
GAAGCTCAAGTCCATGACGTCCCGGGACAACTATAAGGCGGGCAGCCGGGAGGCCGCCGCCGCTGCCGCA
GCCGCCGCTGCCGCCGAACCTTACCCTGTGTCCGGGGCCAAGCGCAAGTATCAGGAGGACTCGGACCCCG
AGCGCAGCGACTATGAGGAGCAGCAGCTGCAGAAGGAGGAGGAGGCGCGCAAGGTGAAGAGCGGCATCCG
CCAGATGCGCCTCTTCAGCCAGGACGAGTGCGCCAAGATCGAGGCCCGCATTGACGAGGTGGTGTCCCGC
GCTGAGAAGGGCCTGTACAACGAGCACACGGTGGACCGGGCCCCACTGCGCAACAAGTACTTCTTCGGCG
AAGGCTACACTTACGGCGCCCAGCTGCAGAAGCGCGGGCCCGGCCAGGAGCGCCTCTACCCGCCGGGCGA
CGTGGACGAGATCCCCGAGTGGGTGCACCAGCTGGTGATCCAAAAGCTGGTGGAGCACCGCGTCATCCCC
GAGGGCTTCGTCAACAGCGCCGTCATCAACGACTACCAGCCCGGCGGCTGCATCGTGTCTCACGTGGACC
CCATCCACATCTTCGAG
